Addgene plasmid #103256: LSB-hsa-miR-150-3p
Purpose: Used to sense miRNA activity using fluorescence based tools. hsa-miR-150-3p target in 3' UTR of of mKate. miRNA activity can be measured by the repression of mKate2 relative to EBFP2 fluorescent proteins . Plasmid is inherently unstable; please see Depositor Comments
Depositing lab: Ron Weiss. Depositing organization: Massachusetts Institute of Technology. Publication: A mixed antagonistic/synergistic miRNA repression model enables accurate predictions of multi-input miRNA sensor activity. Gam JJ, Babb J, Weiss R. Nat Commun. 2018 Jun 22;9(1):2430. doi: 10.1038/s41467-018-04575-0. PubMed 29934631.
Backbone
  Vector backbone: Low Sensor Backbone (LSB)
  Vector type: Mammalian Expression, Synthetic Biology
Growth in bacteria
  Bacterial resistance: Ampicillin and Kanamycin, 100 & 50 μg/mL
  Growth temperature: 30°C
  Growth strain: NEB Stable
  Copy number: High Copy
Gene/Insert
  Gene/Insert name: hsa-miR-150-3p target
  Species: H. sapiens (human)
  Entrez Gene: MIR150 (a.k.a. MIRN150, miRNA150, mir-150)
  Promoter: EF-1a
  Cloning method: Gibson Cloning
Terms and licenses: Academic/Nonprofit Terms; Industry Terms: Not Available to Industry
Depositor comments: Please note that this plasmid is inherently unstable due to a repeating poly A element. We recommend performing a diagnostic digest on multiple colonies upon receipt. The depositors would like to note the presence of several discrepancies between the depositor sequence and physical plasmid sequence. In particular, the sequences upstream and downstream of the puromycin coding region have 10 bp insertions which do not affect the ability to perform puromycin selection. The sequences for those regions within the physical plasmids are as follows: Upstream of Puro: GAATTCGACCGCCTGTCTCAAGGTGCCACC; Downstream of Puro: GCTTTGAGACTACGCGTGAATTCACTCCTC.
How to cite: LSB-hsa-miR-150-3p was a gift from Ron Weiss (Addgene plasmid # 103256 ; http://n2t.net/addgene:103256 ; RRID:Addgene_103256)
