[The description below was written by a language model from this plasmid's Addgene catalogue record and pLannotate feature annotations shown in this document.]
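Description:
LSB-hsa-miR-150-3p is a mammalian expression plasmid of about 11 kb, built on the Low Sensor Backbone (LSB), that reports the activity of the human microRNA miR-150-3p by ratiometric fluorescence. It is propagated in E. coli from a high-copy ColE1/pUC-type origin and carries both an ampicillin resistance gene (β-lactamase with its own promoter) and a kanamycin resistance gene (aph(3')-Ia); the record lists selection with both antibiotics. Remnants of a lac promoter/operator region are also annotated in the bacterial portion of the backbone.

The payload consists of two parallel transcription units of matching design. Each has a human EF-1α core promoter with EF-1α intron A, a fluorescent protein coding sequence flanked by Gateway attB1 and attB2 sites (with attB4 upstream of the promoter, reflecting modular assembly), and a β-globin 3' region with a rabbit β-globin polyadenylation signal. The first unit expresses the red protein mKate2 and, according to the catalogue entry, holds the hsa-miR-150-3p target in its 3' UTR. That target is not annotated separately in the feature table, but an unannotated gap lies between attB2 and the β-globin sequence in this unit. The second unit expresses the blue protein EBFP2 without a target and serves as an internal reference, so miRNA activity is read as repression of mKate2 relative to EBFP2 in transfected cells.

A puromycin N-acetyltransferase gene with its own β-globin poly(A) signal allows puromycin selection in mammalian cells, although no promoter for it is annotated. The depositor warns that the repeated poly(A) elements make the plasmid inherently unstable, and notes small insertions flanking the puromycin coding region in the physical plasmid that do not affect selection.
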