Features (pLannotate 1.2.2; 28 found; start..end, strand, type, name):
     87..675     -  rep_origin     ori: high-copy-number ColE1/pMB1/pBR322/pUC origin of replication
    846..1706    -  CDS            AmpR: β-lactamase; bla; confers resistance to ampicillin, carbenicillin, and related antibiotics
   1707..1778    -  promoter       AmpR promoter: bla
   1857..2456    +  CDS            PuroR: puromycin N-acetyltransferase; pac from Streptomyces alboniger; confers resistance to puromycin
   2461..2541    +  CDS            HBB (fragment): HBB_PONPY - Experimental evidence at transcript level: Swiss-Prot protein existence level 2. Involved in oxygen transport from the lung to the various peripheral tissues. From Pongo pygmaeus (Bornean orangutan).
   2612..2667    +  polyA_signal   β-globin poly(A) signal: rabbit β-globin polyadenylation signal (Gil and Proudfoot, 1987)
   3646..3666    +  protein_bind   attB4: mutant version of attB; core recombination site for the Gateway® BP reaction BP Clonase™
   3734..3945    +  promoter       EF-1α core promoter: core promoter for human elongation factor EF-1α
   3946..4884    +  intron         EF-1α intron A: intron upstream of the start codon of human EF-1α
   4911..4931    +  protein_bind   attB1: mutant version of attB; core recombination site for the Gateway® BP reaction BP Clonase™
   4951..5646    +  CDS            mKate2: mKate2 is a basic (constitutively fluorescent) red fluorescent protein published in 2009, derived from Entacmaea quadricolor. It is reported to be a rapidly-maturing monomer with moderate acid sensitivity.
   5666..5690    -  protein_bind   attB2: mutant version of attB; recombination site for the Gateway® BP reaction BP Clonase™
   5834..5908    +  CDS            HBB (fragment): HBB_PONPY - Experimental evidence at transcript level: Swiss-Prot protein existence level 2. Involved in oxygen transport from the lung to the various peripheral tissues. From Pongo pygmaeus (Bornean orangutan).
   5979..6034    +  polyA_signal   β-globin poly(A) signal: rabbit β-globin polyadenylation signal (Gil and Proudfoot, 1987)
   6418..6443    +  misc_feature   SA: splice acceptor site
   7115..7135    +  protein_bind   attB4: mutant version of attB; core recombination site for the Gateway® BP reaction BP Clonase™
   7203..7414    +  promoter       EF-1α core promoter: core promoter for human elongation factor EF-1α
   7415..8353    +  intron         EF-1α intron A: intron upstream of the start codon of human EF-1α
   8380..8400    +  protein_bind   attB1: mutant version of attB; core recombination site for the Gateway® BP reaction BP Clonase™
   8411..9127    +  CDS            EBFP2: EBFP2 is a basic (constitutively fluorescent) blue fluorescent protein published in 2007, derived from Aequorea victoria. It is reported to be a rapidly-maturing monomer with moderate acid sensitivity.
   9135..9159    -  protein_bind   attB2: mutant version of attB; recombination site for the Gateway® BP reaction BP Clonase™
   9163..9243    +  CDS            HBB (fragment): HBB_PONPY - Experimental evidence at transcript level: Swiss-Prot protein existence level 2. Involved in oxygen transport from the lung to the various peripheral tissues. From Pongo pygmaeus (Bornean orangutan).
   9314..9369    +  polyA_signal   β-globin poly(A) signal: rabbit β-globin polyadenylation signal (Gil and Proudfoot, 1987)
   9752..9774    -  protein_bind   lac operator (fragment): The lac repressor binds to the lac operator to inhibit transcription in E. coli. This inhibition can be relieved by adding lactose or isopropyl-β-D-thiogalactopyranoside (IPTG). lac repressor encoded by lacI
   9778..9808    -  promoter       lac promoter: promoter for the E. coli lac operon
   9823..9844    -  protein_bind   CAP binding site: CAP binding activates transcription in the presence of cAMP. E. coli catabolite activator protein
   9857..9896    -  CDS            lacI (fragment): lac repressor; lacI; The lac repressor binds to the lac operator to inhibit transcription in E. coli. This inhibition can be relieved by adding lactose or isopropyl-β-D-thiogalactopyranoside (IPTG).
  10069..10878   +  CDS            KanR: aminoglycoside phosphotransferase; aph(3')-Ia; confers resistance to kanamycin in bacteria or G418 (Geneticin®) in eukaryotes
>Addgene plasmid #103256 | LSB-hsa-miR-150-3p | depositor full sequence | sequence record 195561 | Full Sequence
AATTGAGGGGATAACGCAGGAAAGAACATGTGAGCAAAAGGCCAGCAAAAGGCCAGGAACCGTAAAAAGG
CCGCGTTGCTGGCGTTTTTCCATAGGCTCCGCCCCCCTGACGAGCATCACAAAAATCGACGCTCAAGTCA
GAGGTGGCGAAACCCGACAGGACTATAAAGATACCAGGCGTTTCCCCCTGGAAGCTCCCTCGTGCGCTCT
CCTGTTCCGACCCTGCCGCTTACCGGATACCTGTCCGCCTTTCTCCCTTCGGGAAGCGTGGCGCTTTCTC
ATAGCTCACGCTGTAGGTATCTCAGTTCGGTGTAGGTCGTTCGCTCCAAGCTGGGCTGTGTGCACGAACC
CCCCGTTCAGCCCGACCGCTGCGCCTTATCCGGTAACTATCGTCTTGAGTCCAACCCGGTAAGACACGAC
TTATCGCCACTGGCAGCAGCCACTGGTAACAGGATTAGCAGAGCGAGGTATGTAGGCGGTGCTACAGAGT
TCTTGAAGTGGTGGCCTAACTACGGCTACACTAGAAGAACAGTATTTGGTATCTGCGCTCTGCTGAAGCC
AGTTACCTTCGGAAAAAGAGTTGGTAGCTCTTGATCCGGCAAACAAACCACCGCTGGTAGCGGTGGTTTT
TTTGTTTGCAAGCAGCAGATTACGCGCAGAAAAAAAGGATCTCAAGAAGATCCTTTGATCTTTTCTACGG
GGTCTGACGCTCAGTGGAACGAAAACTCACGTTAAGGGATTTTGGTCATGAGATTATCAAAAAGGATCTT
CACCTAGATCCTTTTAAATTAAAAATGAAGTTTTAAATCAATCTAAAGTATATATGAGTAAACTTGGTCT
GACAGTTACCAATGCTTAATCAGTGAGGCACCTATCTCAGCGATCTGTCTATTTCGTTCATCCATAGTTG
CCTGACTCCCCGTCGTGTAGATAACTACGATACGGGAGGGCTTACCATCTGGCCCCAGTGCTGCAATGAT
ACCGCGAGAACCACGCTCACCGGCTCCAGATTTATCAGCAATAAACCAGCCAGCCGGAAGGGCCGAGCGC
AGAAGTGGTCCTGCAACTTTATCCGCCTCCATCCAGTCTATTAATTGTTGCCGGGAAGCTAGAGTAAGTA
GTTCGCCAGTTAATAGTTTGCGCAACGTTGTTGCCATTGCTACAGGCATCGTGGTGTCACGCTCGTCGTT
TGGTATGGCTTCATTCAGCTCCGGTTCCCAACGATCAAGGCGAGTTACATGATCCCCCATGTTGTGCAAA
AAAGCGGTTAGCTCCTTCGGTCCTCCGATCGTTGTCAGAAGTAAGTTGGCCGCAGTGTTATCACTCATGG
TTATGGCAGCACTGCATAATTCTCTTACTGTCATGCCATCCGTAAGATGCTTTTCTGTGACTGGTGAGTA
CTCAACCAAGTCATTCTGAGAATAGTGTATGCGGCGACCGAGTTGCTCTTGCCCGGCGTCAATACGGGAT
AATACCGCGCCACATAGCAGAACTTTAAAAGTGCTCATCATTGGAAAACGTTCTTCGGGGCGAAAACTCT
CAAGGATCTTACCGCTGTTGAGATCCAGTTCGATGTAACCCACTCGTGCACCCAACTGATCTTCAGCATC
TTTTACTTTCACCAGCGTTTCTGGGTGAGCAAAAACAGGAAGGCAAAATGCCGCAAAAAAGGGAATAAGG
GCGACACGGAAATGTTGAATACTCATACTCTTCCTTTTTCAATATTATTGAAGCATTTATCAGGGTTATT
GTCTCATGAGCGGATACATATTTGAATGTAGCTCCGAATTTCTCGAGGGCTTGTCGACGACGGCGGTCTC
CGTCGTCAGGATCATGAATTCGACCCGCCTGCCACCATGACCGAGTACAAGCCCACGGTGCGCCTCGCCA
CCCGCGACGACGTCCCCCGGGCCGTACGCACCCTCGCCGCCGCGTTCGCCGACTACCCCGCCACGCGCCA
CACCGTCGACCCGGACCGCCACATCGAGCGGGTCACCGAGCTGCAAGAACTCTTCCTCACGCGCGTCGGG
CTCGACATCGGCAAGGTGTGGGTCGCGGACGACGGCGCCGCGGTGGCGGTCTGGACCACGCCGGAGAGCG
TCGAAGCGGGGGCGGTGTTCGCCGAGATCGGCCCGCGCATGGCCGAGTTGAGCGGTTCCCGGCTGGCCGC
GCAGCAACAGATGGAAGGCCTCCTGGCGCCGCACCGGCCCAAGGAGCCCGCGTGGTTCCTGGCCACCGTC
GGCGTCTCGCCCGACCACCAGGGCAAGGGTCTGGGCAGCGCCGTCGTGCTCCCCGGAGTGGAGGCGGCCG
AGCGCGCCGGGGTGCCCGCCTTCCTGGAGACATCCGCGCCCCGCAACCTCCCCTTCTACGAGCGGCTCGG
CTTCACCGTCACCGCCGACGTCGAGGTGCCCGAAGGACCGCGCACCTGGTGCATGACCCGCAAGCCCGGT
GCCTGATACGCGTGAATTCACTCCTCAGGTGCAGGCTGCCTATCAGAAGGTGGTGGCTGGTGTGGCCAAT
GCCCTGGCTCACAAATACCACTGAGATCTTTTTCCCTCTGCCAAAAATTATGGGGACATCATGAAGCCCC
TTGAGCATCTGACTTCTGGCTAATAAAGGAAATTTATTTTCATTGCAATAGTGTGTTGGAATTTTTTGTG
TCTCTCACTCGGAAGGACATATGGGAGGGCAAATCATTTAAAACATCAGAATGAGTATTTGGTTTAGAGT
TTGGCAACATATGCCCATATGCTGGCTGCCATGAACAAAGGTTGGCTATAAAGAGGTCATCAGTATATGA
AACAGCCCCCTGCTGTCCATTCCTTATTCCATAGAAAAGCCTTGACTTGAGGTTAGATTTTTTTTATATT
TTGTTTTGTGTTATTTTTTTCTTTAACATCCCTAAAATTTTCCTTACATGTTTTACTAGCCAGATTTTTC
CTCCTCTCCTGACTACTCCCAGTCATAGCTGTCCCTCTTCTCTTATGGAGATCCCTCGACCTGCAGCCCA
AGCTTGAATTCTCTAGAATTACCCTGTTATCCCTATGCTTGGTTTACCGAGCTCTTATTGGTTTTCAAAC
TTCATTGACTGTGCCCAACGCGCCTGGGAGCTCACGGGGACAGCCCCCCCCCAAAGCCCCCAGGGATGTA
ATTACGTCCCTCCCCCGCTAGGGGGCAGCAGCGAGCCGCCCGGGGCTCCGCTCCGGTCCGGCGCTCCCCC
CGCATCCCCGAGCCGGCAGCGTGCGGGGACAGCCCGGGCACGGGGAAGGTGGCACGGGATCGCTTTCCTC
TGAACGCTTCTCGCTGCTCTTTGAGCCTGCAGACACCTGGGGGGATACGGGGAAAAAGCTAGGCTGAAAG
ACCGGTTCTTAGAATGACACGCGCCTGGGAGCTCACGGGGACAGCCCCCCCCCAAAGCCCCCAGGGATGT
AATTACGTCCCTCCCCCGCTAGGGGGCAGCAGCGAGCCGCCCGGGGCTCCGCTCCGGTCCGGCGCTCCCC
CCGCATCCCCGAGCCGGCAGCGTGCGGGGACAGCCCGGGCACGGGGAAGGTGGCACGGGATCGCTTTCCT
CTGAACGCTTCTCGCTGCTCTTTGAGCCTGCAGACACCTGGGGGGATACGGGGAAAAAGCTAACTTCTGA
GACGACAACTTTGTATAGAAAAGTTGGCTCCGAATTCGCCCTTGACAGCAGAGATCCAGTTTGGTTAATT
AATTGGCTCCGGTGCCCGTCAGTGGGCAGAGCGCACATCGCCCACAGTCCCCGAGAAGTTGTGGGGAGGG
GTCGGCAATTGAACCGGTGCCTAGAGAAGGTGGCGCGGGGTAAACTGGGAAAGTGATGTCGTGTACTGGC
TCCGCCTTTTTCCCGAGGGTGGGGGAGAACCGTATATAAGTGCAGTAGTCGCCGTGAACGTTCTTTTTCG
CAACGGGTTTGCCGCCAGAACACAGGTAAGTGCCGTGTGTGGTTCCCGCGGGCCTGGCCTCTTTACGGGT
TATGGCCCTTGCGTGCCTTGAATTACTTCCACCTGGCTGCAGTACGTGATTCTTGATCCCGAGCTTCGGG
TTGGAAGTGGGTGGGAGAGTTCGAGGCCTTGCGCTTAAGGAGCCCCTTCGCCTCGTGCTTGAGTTGAGGC
CTGGCCTGGGCGCTGGGGCCGCCGCGTGCGAATCTGGTGGCACCTTCGCGCCTGTCTCGCTGCTTTCGAT
AAGTCTCTAGCCATTTAAAATTTTTGATGACCTGCTGCGACGCTTTTTTTCTGGCAAGATAGTCTTGTAA
ATGCGGGCCAAGATCTGCACACTGGTATTTCGGTTTTTGGGGCCGCGGGCGGCGACGGGGCCCGTGCGTC
CCAGCGCACATGTTCGGCGAGGCGGGGCCTGCGAGCGCGGCCACCGAGAATCGGACGGGGGTAGTCTCAA
GCTGGCCGGCCTGCTCTGGTGCCTGGCCTCGCGCCGCCGTGTATCGCCCCGCCCTGGGCGGCAAGGCTGG
CCCGGTCGGCACCAGTTGCGTGAGCGGAAAGATGGCCGCTTCCCGGCCCTGCTGCAGGGAGCTCAAAATG
GAGGACGCGGCGCTCGGGAGAGCGGGCGGGTGAGTCACCCACACAAAGGAAAAGGGCCTTTCCGTCCTCA
GCCGTCGCTTCATGTGACTCCACGGAGTACCGGGCGCCGTCCAGGCACCTCGATTAGTTCTCGAGCTTTT
GGAGTACGTCGTCTTTAGGTTGGGGGGAGGGGTTTTATGCGATGGAGTTTCCCCACACTGAGTGGGTGGA
GACTGAAGTTAGGCCAGCTTGGCACTTGATGTAATTCTCCTTGGAATTTGCCCTTTTTGAGTTTGGATCT
TGGTTCATTCTCAAGCCTCAGACAGTGGTTCAAAGTTTTTTTCTTCCATTTCAGGTGTCGTGAGAAGGGC
GAATTCGACCCAAGTTTGTACAAAAAAGCAGGCTGGATCCAGGTGCCACCATGGTGAGCGAGCTGATTAA
GGAGAACATGCACATGAAGCTGTACATGGAGGGCACCGTGAACAACCACCACTTCAAGTGCACATCCGAG
GGCGAAGGCAAGCCCTACGAGGGCACCCAGACCATGAGAATCAAGGCGGTCGAGGGCGGCCCTCTCCCCT
TCGCCTTCGACATCCTGGCTACCAGCTTCATGTACGGCAGCAAAACCTTCATCAACCACACCCAGGGCAT
CCCCGACTTCTTTAAGCAGTCCTTCCCCGAGGGCTTCACATGGGAGAGAGTCACCACATACGAAGATGGG
GGCGTGCTGACCGCTACCCAGGACACCAGCCTCCAGGACGGCTGCCTCATCTACAACGTCAAGATCAGAG
GGGTGAACTTCCCATCCAACGGCCCTGTGATGCAGAAGAAAACACTCGGCTGGGAGGCCTCCACCGAGAC
ACTGTACCCCGCTGACGGCGGCCTGGAAGGCAGAGCCGACATGGCCCTGAAGCTCGTGGGCGGGGGCCAC
CTGATCTGCAACCTTAAGACCACATACAGATCCAAGAAACCCGCTAAGAACCTCAAGATGCCCGGCGTCT
ACTATGTGGACAGGAGACTGGAAAGAATCAAGGAGGCCGACAAAGAGACATACGTCGAGCAGCACGAGGT
GGCTGTGGCCAGATACTGCGACCTCCCTAGCAAACTGGGGCACAAACTTAATTGAGAATTCTACCACCCA
GCTTTCTTGTACAAAGTGGTACGTCTCAAGACCAGAGGTCTCTGCTTATGCAATACTGTCCCCCAGGCCT
GTACCAGCTGTCCCCCAGGCCTGTACCAGCTGTCCCCCAGGCCTGTACCAGCTGTCCCCCAGGCCTGTAC
CAGCAACCAGAAGAGACCTGTGCTTCACTCCTCAGGTGCAGGCTGCCTATCAGAAGGTGGTGGCTGGTGT
GGCCAATGCCCTGGCTCACAAATACCACTGAGATCTTTTTCCCTCTGCCAAAAATTATGGGGACATCATG
AAGCCCCTTGAGCATCTGACTTCTGGCTAATAAAGGAAATTTATTTTCATTGCAATAGTGTGTTGGAATT
TTTTGTGTCTCTCACTCGGAAGGACATATGGGAGGGCAAATCATTTAAAACATCAGAATGAGTATTTGGT
TTAGAGTTTGGCAACATATGCCCATATGCTGGCTGCCATGAACAAAGGTTGGCTATAAAGAGGTCATCAG
TATATGAAACAGCCCCCTGCTGTCCATTCCTTATTCCATAGAAAAGCCTTGACTTGAGGTTAGATTTTTT
TTATATTTTGTTTTGTGTTATTTTTTTCTTTAACATCCCTAAAATTTTCCTTACATGTTTTACTAGCCAG
ATTTTTCCTCCTCTCCTGACTACTCCCAGTCATAGCTGTCCCTCTTCTCTTATGGAGATCCCGAGCGGTG
CGTTTTTATGCTTGTAGTATTGTATAATGTTTTTAAGATCCAAGCTTCTGACCTCTTCTCTTCCTCCCAC
AGGGCCTCGAGACAATTGCATCGATGGTACCAGTGAAAGTCTGCAATGAATTCGAGTTGGCGCGCCTGTC
ATTCTAAATCTCTCTTTCAGCCTAAAGCTTTTTCCCCGTATCCCCCCAGGTGTCTGCAGGCTCAAAGAGC
AGCGAGAAGCGTTCAGAGGAAAGCGATCCCGTGCCACCTTCCCCGTGCCCGGGCTGTCCCCGCACGCTGC
CGGCTCGGGGATGCGGGGGGAGCGCCGGACCGGAGCGGAGCCCCGGGCGGCTCGCTGCTGCCCCCTAGCG
GGGGAGGGACGTAATTACATCCCTGGGGGCTTTGGGAGGGGGCTGTCCCCGTGAGCTCCCAGGCGCGCCT
GTCATTCTAAATCTCTCTTTCAGCCTAAAGCTTTTTCCCCGTATCCCCCCAGGTGTCTGCAGGCTCAAAG
AGCAGCGAGAAGCGTTCAGAGGAAAGCGATCCCGTGCCACCTTCCCCGTGCCCGGGCTGTCCCCGCACGC
TGCCGGCTCGGGGATGCGGGGGGAGCGCCGGACCGGAGCGGAGCCCCGGGCGGCTCGCTGCTGCCCCCTA
GCGGGGGAGGGACGTAATTACATCCCTGGGGGCTTTGGGGGGGGGCTGTCCCCGTGAGCTCCCAGGCGCG
CCAACTCGGTACCGTATCGATGTCGACGTTAACGCTAGTGATATCAACTTTGTATAGAAAAGTTGGCTCC
GAATTCGCCCTTGACAGCAGAGATCCAGTTTGGTTAATTAATTGGCTCCGGTGCCCGTCAGTGGGCAGAG
CGCACATCGCCCACAGTCCCCGAGAAGTTGTGGGGAGGGGTCGGCAATTGAACCGGTGCCTAGAGAAGGT
GGCGCGGGGTAAACTGGGAAAGTGATGTCGTGTACTGGCTCCGCCTTTTTCCCGAGGGTGGGGGAGAACC
GTATATAAGTGCAGTAGTCGCCGTGAACGTTCTTTTTCGCAACGGGTTTGCCGCCAGAACACAGGTAAGT
GCCGTGTGTGGTTCCCGCGGGCCTGGCCTCTTTACGGGTTATGGCCCTTGCGTGCCTTGAATTACTTCCA
CCTGGCTGCAGTACGTGATTCTTGATCCCGAGCTTCGGGTTGGAAGTGGGTGGGAGAGTTCGAGGCCTTG
CGCTTAAGGAGCCCCTTCGCCTCGTGCTTGAGTTGAGGCCTGGCCTGGGCGCTGGGGCCGCCGCGTGCGA
ATCTGGTGGCACCTTCGCGCCTGTCTCGCTGCTTTCGATAAGTCTCTAGCCATTTAAAATTTTTGATGAC
CTGCTGCGACGCTTTTTTTCTGGCAAGATAGTCTTGTAAATGCGGGCCAAGATCTGCACACTGGTATTTC
GGTTTTTGGGGCCGCGGGCGGCGACGGGGCCCGTGCGTCCCAGCGCACATGTTCGGCGAGGCGGGGCCTG
CGAGCGCGGCCACCGAGAATCGGACGGGGGTAGTCTCAAGCTGGCCGGCCTGCTCTGGTGCCTGGCCTCG
CGCCGCCGTGTATCGCCCCGCCCTGGGCGGCAAGGCTGGCCCGGTCGGCACCAGTTGCGTGAGCGGAAAG
ATGGCCGCTTCCCGGCCCTGCTGCAGGGAGCTCAAAATGGAGGACGCGGCGCTCGGGAGAGCGGGCGGGT
GAGTCACCCACACAAAGGAAAAGGGCCTTTCCGTCCTCAGCCGTCGCTTCATGTGACTCCACGGAGTACC
GGGCGCCGTCCAGGCACCTCGATTAGTTCTCGAGCTTTTGGAGTACGTCGTCTTTAGGTTGGGGGGAGGG
GTTTTATGCGATGGAGTTTCCCCACACTGAGTGGGTGGAGACTGAAGTTAGGCCAGCTTGGCACTTGATG
TAATTCTCCTTGGAATTTGCCCTTTTTGAGTTTGGATCTTGGTTCATTCTCAAGCCTCAGACAGTGGTTC
AAAGTTTTTTTCTTCCATTTCAGGTGTCGTGAGAAGGGCGAATTCGACCCAAGTTTGTACAAAAAAGCAG
GCTCGCCACCATGGTGAGCAAGGGCGAGGAGCTGTTCACCGGGGTGGTGCCCATCCTGGTCGAGCTGGAC
GGCGACGTAAACGGCCACAAGTTCAGCGTGAGGGGCGAGGGCGAGGGCGATGCCACCAACGGCAAGCTGA
CCCTGAAGTTCATCTGCACCACCGGCAAGCTGCCCGTGCCCTGGCCCACCCTCGTGACCACCCTGAGCCA
CGGCGTGCAGTGCTTCGCCCGCTACCCCGACCACATGAAGCAGCACGACTTCTTCAAGTCCGCCATGCCC
GAAGGCTACGTCCAGGAGCGCACCATCTTCTTCAAGGACGACGGCACCTACAAGACCCGCGCCGAGGTGA
AGTTCGAGGGCGACACCCTAGTGAACCGCATCGAGCTGAAGGGCGTCGACTTCAAGGAGGACGGCAACAT
CCTGGGGCACAAGCTGGAGTACAACTTCAACAGCCACAACATCTATATCATGGCCGTCAAGCAGAAGAAC
GGCATCAAGGTGAACTTCAAGATCCGCCACAACGTGGAGGACGGCAGCGTGCAGCTCGCCGACCACTACC
AGCAGAACACCCCCATCGGCGACGGCCCCGTGCTGCTGCCCGACAGCCACTACCTGAGCACCCAGTCCGT
GCTGAGCAAAGACCCCAACGAGAAGCGCGATCACATGGTCCTGCTGGAGTTCCGCACCGCCGCCGGGATC
ACTCTCGGCATGGACGAGCTGTACAAGTAATACCACCCAGCTTTCTTGTACAAAGTGGTACGCGTGAATT
CACTCCTCAGGTGCAGGCTGCCTATCAGAAGGTGGTGGCTGGTGTGGCCAATGCCCTGGCTCACAAATAC
CACTGAGATCTTTTTCCCTCTGCCAAAAATTATGGGGACATCATGAAGCCCCTTGAGCATCTGACTTCTG
GCTAATAAAGGAAATTTATTTTCATTGCAATAGTGTGTTGGAATTTTTTGTGTCTCTCACTCGGAAGGAC
ATATGGGAGGGCAAATCATTTAAAACATCAGAATGAGTATTTGGTTTAGAGTTTGGCAACATATGCCCAT
ATGCTGGCTGCCATGAACAAAGGTTGGCTATAAAGAGGTCATCAGTATATGAAACAGCCCCCTGCTGTCC
ATTCCTTATTCCATAGAAAAGCCTTGACTTGAGGTTAGATTTTTTTTATATTTTGTTTTGTGTTATTTTT
TTCTTTAACATCCCTAAAATTTTCCTTACATGTTTTACTAGCCAGATTTTTCCTCCTCTCCTGACTACTC
CCAGTCATAGCTGTCCCTCTTCTCTTATGGAGATCCCTCGACCTGCAGCCCAAGCTTGGCGTAATCATGG
TCATAGCTGTTTCCTGTGTGAAATTGTTATCCGCTCACAATTCCACACAACATACGAGCCGGAAGCATAA
AGTGTAAAGCCTGGGGTGCCTAATGAGTGAGCTAACTCACATTAATTGCGTTGCGCTCACTGCCCGCTTT
CCAGTCGGGAAACCTGTCGTGCCAGCGGATCGACAGTACTAAGCTTGGTCTAATACCCAATCTCTCGTCT
TATCCAGATGTTTTATACGCCTCTGGCCCGTGTCTCAAAATCTCTGATGTTACATTGCACAAGATAAAAT
AATATCATCATGAACAATAAAACTGTCTGCTTACATAAACAGTAATACAAGGGGTGTTATGAGCCATATT
CAACGGGAAACGTCGAGGCCGCGATTAAATTCCAACATGGATGCTGATTTATATGGGTATAAATGGGCTC
GCGATAATGTCGGGCAATCAGGTGCGACAATCTATCGCTTGTATGGGAAGCCCGATGCGCCAGAGTTGTT
TCTGAAACATGGCAAAGGTAGCGTTGCCAATGATGTTACAGATGAGATGGTCAGACTAAACTGGCTGACG
GAATTTATGCCTCTTCCGACCATCAAGCATTTTATCCGTACTCCTGATGATGCATGGTTACTCACCACTG
CGATCCCCGGAAAAACAGCATTCCAGGTATTAGAAGAATATCCTGATTCAGGTGAAAATATTGTTGATGC
GCTGGCAGTGTTCCTGCGCCGGTTGCATTCGATTCCTGTTTGTAATTGTCCTTTTAACAGCGATCGCGTA
TTTCGTCTCGCTCAGGCGCAATCACGAATGAATAACGGTTTGGTTGATGCGAGTGATTTTGATGACGAGC
GTAATGGCTGGCCTGTTGAACAAGTCTGGAAAGAAATGCATAAACTTTTGCCATTCTCACCGGATTCAGT
CGTCACTCATGGTGATTTCTCACTTGATAACCTTATTTTTGACGAGGGGAAATTAATAGGTTGTATTGAT
GTTGGACGAGTCGGAATCGCAGACCGATACCAGGATCTTGCCATCCTATGGAACTGCCTCGGTGAGTTTT
CTCCTTCATTACAGAAACGGCTTTTTCAAAAATATGGTATTGATAATCCTGATATGAATAAATTGCAGTT
TCATTTGATGCTCGATGAGTTTTTCTAATCAGAATTGGTTAATTGGTTGTAACACTGGCAGAGCATTACG
CTGACTTGACGGGACGGCGCAAGCTCATGACCAAAATCCCTTAACGTGAGTTACGCGTCGTTCCACTGAG
CGTCAGAGGTATCACTAGTATTACAGAGGTAAGTTATAACAGTCGCCTAACCC
