>Addgene plasmid #103256 | LSB-hsa-miR-150-3p | depositor partial sequence | sequence record 195562 | hsa-miR-150-3p target
CTGTCCCCCAGGCCTGTACCAG
