>Addgene plasmid #103256 | LSB-hsa-miR-150-3p | addgene partial sequence | sequence record 210778 | mKate2-F 5'-ACCCGCTAAGAACCTCAAGA-3'
GGAGGCCGACAAAGAGACATACGTCGAGCAGCACGAGGTGGCTGTGGCCAGATACTGCGACCTCCCTAGC
AAACTGGGGCACAAACTTAATTGAGAATTCTACCACCCAGCTTTCTTGTACAAAGTGGTACGTCTCAAGA
CCAGAGGTCTCTGCTTATGCAATACTGTCCCCCAGGCCTGTACCAGCTGTCCCCCAGGCCTGTACCAGCT
GTCCCCCAGGCCTGTACCAGCTGTCCCCCAGGCCTGTACCAGCAACCAGAAGAGACCTGTGCTTCACTCC
TCAGGTGCAGGCTGCCTATCAGAAGGTGGTGGCTGGTGTGGCCAATGCCCTGGCTCACAAATACCACTGA
GATCTTTTTCCCTCTGCCAAAAATTATGGGGACATCATGAAGCCCCTTGAGCATCTGACTTCTGGCTAAT
AAAGGAAATTTATTTTCATTGCAATAGTGTGTTGGAATTTTTTGTGTCTCTCACTCGGAAGGACATATGG
GAGGGCAAATCATTTAAAACATCAGAATGAGTATTTGGTTTAGAGTTTGGCAACATATGCCCATATGCTG
GCTGCCATGAACAAAGGTTGGCTATAAAGAGGTCATCAGTATATGAAACAGCCCCCTGCTGTCCATTCCT
TAT
